>Addgene plasmid #176791 | pEE034 | addgene full sequence | sequence record 350564 | Addgene NGS Result
TGGCTGGCTGGCATAAATATCTCACTCGCAATCAAATTCAGCCGATAGCGGAACGGGAAGGCGACTGGAG
TGCCATGTCCGGTTTTCAACAAACCATGCAAATGCTGAATGAGGGCATCGTTCCCACTGCGATGCTGGTT
GCCAACGATCAGATGGCGCTGGGCGCAATGCGCGCCATTACCGAGTCCGGGCTGCGCGTTGGTGCGGATA
TCTCGGTAGTGGGATACGACGATACCGAAGACAGCTCATGTTATATCCCGCCGTTAACCACCATCAAACA
GGATTTTCGCCTGCTGGGGCAAACCAGCGTGGACCGCTTGCTGCAACTCTCTCAGGGCCAGGCGGTGAAG
GGCAATCAGCTGTTGCCCGTCTCACTGGTGAAAAGAAAAACCACCCTGGCGCCCAATACGCAAACCGCCT
CTCCCCGCGCGTTGGCCGATTCATTAATGCAGCTGGCACGACAGGTTTCCCGACTGGAAAGCGGGCAGTG
AGCGCAACGCAATTAATGTAAGTTAGCTCACTCATTAGGCACCGGGATCTCGACCGATGCCCTTGAGAGC
CTTCAACCCAGTCAGCTCCTTCCGGTGGGCGCGGGGCATGACTATCGTCGCCGCACTTATGACTGTCTTC
TTTATCATGCAACTCGTAGGACAGGTGCCGGCAGCGCTCTGGGTCATTTTCGGCGAGGACCGCTTTCGCT
GGAGCGCGACGATGATCGGCCTGTCGCTTGCGGTATTCGGAATCTTGCACGCCCTCGCTCAAGCCTTCGT
CACTGGTCCCGCCACCAAACGTTTCGGCGAGAAGCAGGCCATTATCGCCGGCATGGCGGCCCCACGGGTG
CGCATGATCGTGCTCCTGTCGTTGAGGACCCGGCTAGGCTGGCGGGGTTGCCTTACTGGTTAGCAGAATG
AATCACCGATACGCGAGCGAACGTGAAGCGACTGCTGCTGCAAAACGTCTGCGACCTGAGCAACAACATG
AATGGTCTTCGGTTTCCGTGTTTCGTAAAGTCTGGAAACGCGGAAGTCAGCGCCCTGCACCATTATGTTC
CGGATCTGCATCGCAGGATGCTGCTGGCTACCCTGTGGAACACCTACATCTGTATTAACGAAGCGCTGGC
ATTGACCCTGAGTGATTTTTCTCTGGTCCCGCCGCATCCATACCGCCAGTTGTTTACCCTCACAACGTTC
CAGTAACCGGGCATGTTCATCATCAGTAACCCGTATCGTGAGCATCCTCTCTCGTTTCATCGGTATCATT
ACCCCCATGAACAGAAATCCCCCTTACACGGAGGCATCAGTGACCAAACAGGAAAAAACCGCCCTTAACA
TGGCCCGCTTTATCAGAAGCCAGACATTAACGCTTCTGGAGAAACTCAACGAGCTGGACGCGGATGAACA
GGCAGACATCTGTGAATCGCTTCACGACCACGCTGATGAGCTTTACCGCAGCTGCCTCGCGCGTTTCGGT
GATGACGGTGAAAACCTCTGACACATGCAGCTCCCGGAGACGGTCACAGCTTGTCTGTAAGCGGATGCCG
GGAGCAGACAAGCCCGTCAGGGCGCGTCAGCGGGTGTTGGCGGGTGTCGGGGCGCAGCCATGACCCAGTC
ACGTAGCGATAGCGGAGTGTATACTGGCTTAACTATGCGGCATCAGAGCAGATTGTACTGAGAGTGCACC
ATTGCGGTGTGAAATACCGCACAGATGCGTAAGGAGAAAATACCGCATCAGGCGCTCTTCCGCTTCCTCG
CTCACTGACTCGCTGCGCTCGGTCGTTCGGCTGCGGCGAGCGGTATCAGCTCACTCAAAGGCGGTAATAC
GGTTATCCACAGAATCAGGGGATAACGCAGGAAAGAACATGTGAGCAAAAGGCCAGCAAAAGGCCAGGAA
CCGTAAAAAGGCCGCGTTGCTGGCGTTTTTCCATAGGCTCCGCCCCCCTGACGAGCATCACAAAAATCGA
CGCTCAAGTCAGAGGTGGCGAAACCCGACAGGACTATAAAGATACCAGGCGTTTCCCCCTGGAAGCTCCC
TCGTGCGCTCTCCTGTTCCGACCCTGCCGCTTACCGGATACCTGTCCGCCTTTCTCCCTTCGGGAAGCGT
GGCGCTTTCTCATAGCTCACGCTGTAGGTATCTCAGTTCGGTGTAGGTCGTTCGCTCCAAGCTGGGCTGT
GTGCACGAACCCCCCGTTCAGCCCGACCGCTGCGCCTTATCCGGTAACTATCGTCTTGAGTCCAACCCGG
TAAGACACGACTTATCGCCACTGGCAGCAGCCACTGGTAACAGGATTAGCAGAGCGAGGTATGTAGGCGG
TGCTACAGAGTTCTTGAAGTGGTGGCCTAACTACGGCTACACTAGAAGGACAGTATTTGGTATCTGCGCT
CTGCTGAAGCCAGTTACCTTCGGAAAAAGAGTTGGTAGCTCTTGATCCGGCAAACAAACCACCGCTGGTA
GCGGTGGTTTTTTTGTTTGCAAGCAGCAGATTACGCGCAGAAAAAAAGGATCTCAAGAAGATCCTTTGAT
CTTTTCTACGGGGTCTGACGCTCAGTGGAACGAAAACTCACGTTAAGGGATTTTGGTCATGAGATTATCA
AAAAGGATCTTCACCTAGATCCTTTTAAATTAAAAATGAAGTTTTAAATCAATCTAAAGTATATATGAGT
AAACTTGGTCTGACAGTTACCAATGCTTAATCAGTGAGGCACCTATCTCAGCGATCTGTCTATTTCGTTC
ATCCATAGTTGCCTGACTCCCCGTCGTGTAGATAACTACGATACGGGAGGGCTTACCATCTGGCCCCAGT
GCTGCAATGATACCGCGAGACCCACGCTCACCGGCTCCAGATTTATCAGCAATAAACCAGCCAGCCGGAA
GGGCCGAGCGCAGAAGTGGTCCTGCAACTTTATCCGCCTCCATCCAGTCTATTAATTGTTGCCGGGAAGC
TAGAGTAAGTAGTTCGCCAGTTAATAGTTTGCGCAACGTTGTTGCCATTGCTGCAGGCATCGTGGTGTCA
CGCTCGTCGTTTGGTATGGCTTCATTCAGCTCCGGTTCCCAACGATCAAGGCGAGTTACATGATCCCCCA
TGTTGTGCAAAAAAGCGGTTAGCTCCTTCGGTCCTCCGATCGTTGTCAGAAGTAAGTTGGCCGCAGTGTT
ATCACTCATGGTTATGGCAGCACTGCATAATTCTCTTACTGTCATGCCATCCGTAAGATGCTTTTCTGTG
ACTGGTGAGTACTCAACCAAGTCATTCTGAGAATAGTGTATGCGGCGACCGAGTTGCTCTTGCCCGGCGT
CAATACGGGATAATACCGCGCCACATAGCAGAACTTTAAAAGTGCTCATCATTGGAAAACGTTCTTCGGG
GCGAAAACTCTCAAGGATCTTACCGCTGTTGAGATCCAGTTCGATGTAACCCACTCGTGCACCCAACTGA
TCTTCAGCATCTTTTACTTTCACCAGCGTTTCTGGGTGAGCAAAAACAGGAAGGCAAAATGCCGCAAAAA
AGGGAATAAGGGCGACACGGAAATGTTGAATACTCATACTCTTCCTTTTTCAATATTATTGAAGCATTTA
TCAGGGTTATTGTCTCATGAGCGGATACATATTTGAATGTATTTAGAAAAATAAACAAATAGGGGTTCCG
CGCACATTTCCCCGAAAAGTGCCACCTAAATTGTAAGCGTTAATATTTTGTTAAAATTCGCGTTAAATTT
TTGTTAAATCAGCTCATTTTTTAACCAATAGGCCGAAATCGGCAAAATCCCTTATAAATCAAAAGAATAG
ACCGAGATAGGGT
[37 nt withheld, positions 3794-3830]
AAAGAACGTGGACTCCAACGTCAAAGG
[49 nt withheld, positions 3858-3906]
T
[91 nt withheld, positions 3908-3998]
G
[124 nt withheld, positions 4000-4123]
CCCATTCGCCAATCCGGATATAGTTCCTCCTTTCAGCAAAAAACCCCTCAAGACCCGTTTAGAGGCCCCA
AGGGGTTATGCTAGTTATTGCTCAGCGGTGGCAGCAGCCAACTCAGCTTCCTTTCGGGCTTTGTTAGCAG
CCGGATCTCAGTGGTGGTGGTGGTGGTGCTCGAGGTAATTGCAAGTGTCGCGGTATTCAGAGATATCCCA
TTCAGCTTCGTGGTTCGGACCGCACAGGAATGCATCATAACGACGGTCGTCATCGATGAAACGTTTCATC
CATGCAACTCCATATTTACCCAGGATGTCCTCATCCGGGTAACCGCTGTTTGCGCAGAAGTGGTCACCGT
TACGGATCTCCAGGAAAGCTTTTGCGGTAGAGTTCGGAATTTCGTTGTAGAACGGACTAGCGTGTTGCGC
CACTGGGGCGACAGCATCCAGCTGGCAAGCGATGATGAGGGTAGGGGTTGTGATTTCATCGAACGGGTTA
AAGCCGGAGTACCATGGCGCCTGCGGAATAGCAGCCTTCAGATAACGGTCCGTAGACAGTTTCAGAGTAC
CGCCGCCACCCATGGACCAGCCGATTGCACCCAGGCGGTTCGGATCAACCATGCCCTGGATCGCAGAACG
GCTGGAGTTGCTCTGCGCGATCACATAATCCAGAGCAGCAGACAGCTGGTTGGCGCGGGAGTCCGGCTGA
TCGTAGATGGAGTTAGTGTCGATCGTAATTACAACGAAGCCCCATGACGCAAGACGGCCGCCCCACCATT
CGATCGAGTTTTCATAAGAAACGTAACCCGGGATCACAGCGATAGCGCCCATGGTGCCCTGTGTACCTAC
CGGGTAGTGGATAGTTCCACCACCGAAACCAGAGACCCAGCTTGAAACGTTAATGGTGCGGACTGAATAC
GGACCGCGGTCAGCTTCCAGCGCCGCTACGGTCGGGTCAGGCCCACGCTGATAACAGTCACCGCAACCGC
CCGGCGGTTCCGGTTCCGGTTCAGGTGTCGGCGTTGGGGTAGTCATATGTATATCTCCTTCTTAAAGTTA
AACAAAATTATTTCTAGAGGGGAATTGTTATCCGCTCACAATTCCCCTATAGTGAGTCGTATTAATTTCG
CGGGATCGAGATCTCGATCCTCTACGCCGGACGCATCGTGGCCGGCATCACCGGCGCCACAGGTGCGGTT
GCTGGCGCCTATATCGCCGACATCACCGATGGGGAAGATCGGGCTCGCCACTTCGGGCTCATGAGCGCTT
GTTTCGGCGTGGGTATGGTGGCAGGCCCCGTGGCCGGGGGACTGTTGGGCGCCATCTCCTTGCATGCACC
ATTCCTTGCGGCGGCGGTGCTCAACGGCCTCAACCTACTACTGGGCTGCTTCCTAATGCAGGAGTCGCAT
AAGGGAGAGCGTCGAGATCCCGGACACCATCGAATGGCGCAAAACCTTTCGCGGTATGGCATGATAGCGC
CCGGAAGAGAGTCAATTCAGGGTGGTGAATGTGAAACCAGTAACGTTATACGATGTCGCAGAGTATGCCG
GTGTCTCTTATCAGACCGTTTCCCGCGTGGTGAACCAGGCCAGCCACGTTTCTGCGAAAACGCGGGAAAA
AGTGGAAGCGGCGATGGCGGAGCTGAATTACATTCCCAACCGCGTGGCACAACAACTGGCGGGCAAACAG
TCGTTGCTGATTGGCGTTGCCACCTCCAGTCTGGCCCTGCACGCGCCGTCGCAAATTGTCGCGGCGATTA
AATCTCGCGCCGATCAACTGGGTGCCAGCGTGGTGGTGTCGATGGTAGAACGAAGCGGCGTCGAAGCCTG
TAAAGCGGCGGTGCACAATCTTCTCGCGCAACGCGTCAGTGGGCTGATCATTAACTATCCGCTGGATGAC
CAGGATGCCATTGCTGTGGAAGCTGCCTGCACTAATGTTCCGGCGTTATTTCTTGATGTCTCTGACCAGA
CACCCATCAACAGTATTATTTTCTCCCATGAAGACGGTACGCGACTGGGCGTGGAGCATCTGGTCGCATT
GGGTCACCAGCAAATCGCGCTGTTAGCGGGCCCATTAAGTTCTGTCTCGGCGCGTCTGCGTC
Features (pLannotate 1.2.2; 19 found; start..end, strand, type, name):
    504..525     +  protein_bind   CAP binding site: CAP binding activates transcription in the presence of cAMP. E. coli catabolite activator protein
    540..831     +  CDS            TcR (fragment): tetracycline efflux protein; tet; confers resistance to tetracycline
    903..1283    -  CDS            YPB1_ECOLX: Protein predicted: Swiss-Prot protein existence level 4. From Escherichia coli.
   1300..1491    +  CDS            rop: Rop protein, which maintains plasmids at low copy number; rop
   1593..1732    +  misc_feature   bom: basis of mobility region from pBR322
   1918..2506    -  rep_origin     ori: high-copy-number ColE1/pMB1/pBR322/pUC origin of replication
   2677..3537    -  CDS            AmpR: β-lactamase; bla; confers resistance to ampicillin, carbenicillin, and related antibiotics
   3538..3642    -  promoter       AmpR promoter: bla
   3695..4123    -  rep_origin     f1 ori (sequence partly withheld): f1 bacteriophage origin of replication; arrow indicates direction of (+) strand synthesis
   4160..4207    -  terminator     T7 terminator: transcription terminator for bacteriophage T7 RNA polymerase
   4215..4264    -  CDS            SET1 (fragment): solubility-enhancement tag derived from T7 phage gene 10B
   4274..4291    -  CDS            9xHis (fragment): 9xHis affinity tag
   4301..5086    -  CDS            PETH_IDESA (fragment): Experimental evidence at protein level: Swiss-Prot protein existence level 1. Involved in the degradation and assimilation of the plastic poly(ethylene terephthalate) (PET), which allows I.sakaiensis to use PET as its major energy and carbon source for growth. Likely acts synergistically with MHETase to depolymerize PET (PubMed:26965627). Catalyzes the hydrolysis of PET to produce mono(2-hydroxyethyl) terephthalate (MHET) as the major product (PubMed:26965627, PubMed:29666242, PubMed:29603535, PubMed:29374183, PubMed:29235460). Also depolymerizes another semiaromatic polyester, poly(ethylene-2
   5157..5179    -  RBS            RBS: efficient ribosome binding site from bacteriophage T7 gene 10 (Olins and Rangwala, 1989)
   5194..5218    -  protein_bind   lac operator: The lac repressor binds to the lac operator to inhibit transcription in E. coli. This inhibition can be relieved by adding lactose or isopropyl-β-D-thiogalactopyranoside (IPTG). lac repressor encoded by lacI
   5219..5237    -  promoter       T7 promoter: promoter for bacteriophage T7 RNA polymerase
   5259..5538    +  CDS            TcR (fragment): tetracycline efflux protein; tet; confers resistance to tetracycline
   5546..5623    +  promoter       lacI promoter: lacI
   5624..491     +  CDS            lacI (across the origin): lac repressor; lacI; The lac repressor binds to the lac operator to inhibit transcription in E. coli. This inhibition can be relieved by adding lactose or isopropyl-β-D-thiogalactopyranoside (IPTG).
