[The description below was written by a language model from this plasmid's Addgene catalogue record and pLannotate feature annotations shown in this document.]
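Description:
pEE034 is a bacterial expression plasmid built on the pET21b(+) backbone. It carries a codon-optimized open reading frame for a putative thermophilic poly(ethylene terephthalate) hydrolase from Ketobacter sp., designated "403" by the depositors. The 849 bp insert was placed between the NdeI and XhoI sites, giving a sequenced plasmid of about 6.2 kb. The plasmid replicates from a ColE1/pBR322-type origin, with the adjacent rop gene and bom region typical of pBR322-derived pET vectors, although the catalogue lists it as high copy. Selection is by ampicillin through the bla gene and its own promoter. An f1 origin is also present, which allows single-stranded DNA production. Short tetracycline-resistance fragments in the annotation are non-functional backbone remnants.

Expression is driven by a T7 promoter followed immediately by a lac operator and the strong ribosome binding site from phage T7 gene 10, and it ends at the T7 terminator. The plasmid-borne lacI gene supplies the repressor, so transcription stays low until an inducer such as IPTG is added, in a host that provides T7 RNA polymerase. The coding region is fused at its C terminus to the backbone-encoded 6xHis tag, which the automated annotation labels as a fragment of a longer His tag; the tag supports metal-affinity purification. The annotation tool matched the insert to the Ideonella sakaiensis PETase by homology, which is consistent with the predicted function but is not the recorded source organism. A small "SET1" hit downstream of the tag is likely incidental backbone sequence. The construct is intended for recombinant production of this candidate enzyme, as part of a survey of natural diversity for thermotolerant PET hydrolase scaffolds.
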