Addgene plasmid #176791: pEE034
Purpose: Encodes codon optimized putative thermophilic PET hydrolase enzyme for bacterial expression
Depositing lab: Gregg Beckham. Depositing organization: National Laboratory of the Rockies (NLR). Publication: Sourcing thermotolerant poly(ethylene terephthalate) hydrolase scaffolds from natural diversity. Erickson E, Gado JE, Avilan L, Bratti F, Brizendine RK, Cox PA, Gill R, Graham R, Kim DJ, Konig G, Michener WE, Poudel S, Ramirez KJ, Shakespeare TJ, Zahn M, Boyd ES, Payne CM, DuBois JL, Pickford AR, Beckham GT, McGeehan JE. Nat Commun. 2022 Dec 21;13(1):7850. doi: 10.1038/s41467-022-35237-x. PubMed 36543766.
Backbone
  Vector backbone: pET21b(+)
  Backbone manufacturer: EMD Biosciences
  Backbone size w/o insert (bp): 5366
  Vector type: Bacterial Expression
Growth in bacteria
  Bacterial resistance: Ampicillin, 100 μg/mL
  Growth temperature: 37°C
  Growth strain: DH5alpha
  Copy number: High Copy
Gene/Insert
  Gene/Insert name: 403 (alt name: Ketobacter sp. RLU00646.1)
  Species: Ketobacter sp.
  Insert size (bp): 849
  Promoter: T7
  Tag / fusion protein: 6xHis (C terminal on backbone)
  Cloning method: Restriction Enzyme; 5′ cloning site NdeI (unknown if destroyed); 3′ cloning site XhoI (unknown if destroyed)
  Sequencing primers: 5′ T7 For; 3′ T7 Rev
Terms and licenses: Academic/Nonprofit Terms; Industry Terms: Not Available to Industry
Depositor comments: Accession Number RLU00646.1
How to cite: pEE034 was a gift from Gregg Beckham (Addgene plasmid # 176791 ; http://n2t.net/addgene:176791 ; RRID:Addgene_176791)
