>Addgene plasmid #176791 | pEE034 | depositor partial sequence | sequence record 342637 | Insert (including NdeI and XhoI sites)
CATATGACTACCCCAACGCCGACACCTGAACCGGAACCGGAACCGCCGGGCGGTTGCGGTGACTGTTATC
AGCGTGGGCCTGACCCGACCGTAGCGGCGCTGGAAGCTGACCGCGGTCCGTATTCAGTCCGCACCATTAA
CGTTTCAAGCTGGGTCTCTGGTTTCGGTGGTGGAACTATCCACTACCCGGTAGGTACACAGGGCACCATG
GGCGCTATCGCTGTGATCCCGGGTTACGTTTCTTATGAAAACTCGATCGAATGGTGGGGCGGCCGTCTTG
CGTCATGGGGCTTCGTTGTAATTACGATCGACACTAACTCCATCTACGATCAGCCGGACTCCCGCGCCAA
CCAGCTGTCTGCTGCTCTGGATTATGTGATCGCGCAGAGCAACTCCAGCCGTTCTGCGATCCAGGGCATG
GTTGATCCGAACCGCCTGGGTGCAATCGGCTGGTCCATGGGTGGCGGCGGTACTCTGAAACTGTCTACGG
ACCGTTATCTGAAGGCTGCTATTCCGCAGGCGCCATGGTACTCCGGCTTTAACCCGTTCGATGAAATCAC
AACCCCTACCCTCATCATCGCTTGCCAGCTGGATGCTGTCGCCCCAGTGGCGCAACACGCTAGTCCGTTC
TACAACGAAATTCCGAACTCTACCGCAAAAGCTTTCCTGGAGATCCGTAACGGTGACCACTTCTGCGCAA
ACAGCGGTTACCCGGATGAGGACATCCTGGGTAAATATGGAGTTGCATGGATGAAACGTTTCATCGATGA
CGACCGTCGTTATGATGCATTCCTGTGCGGTCCGAACCACGAAGCTGAATGGGATATCTCTGAATACCGC
GACACTTGCAATTACCTCGAG
